>Addgene plasmid #34524 | KHBD00417 | depositor partial sequence | sequence record 41091 | KHBD00417 sequence 384 bps
ATGGTCGAGCGCATCGAGGATCTTAACCTGCCGAATGCCGTGATTGGCCGGCTCATCAAGGAAGCACTGC
CGGAGTCAGCTAGTGTCAGCAAGGAAGCGCGAGCAGCGATCGCCCGAGCGGCATCTGTGTTTGCCATCTT
CGTGACATCCTCGTCGACGGCGTTGGCCCACAAGCAGAACCACAAGACCATCACGGCCAAGGATATTCTA
CAGACCCTCACCGAGCTAGACTTCGAAAGCTTCGTGCCCTCTCTGACGCAGGATCTCGAGGTCTATCGTA
AAGTGGTCAAGGAGAAAAAGGAGAGCAAGGCCAGCAAGAAGGATTCCAACACTGCCGAAAATGCCAACGC
CAGTGCCACCGCAACAGCAGAGGAAGCCCCCGAG
