>Addgene plasmid #34524 | KHBD00417 | addgene partial sequence | sequence record 42295 | M13-Rev 5'-CAGGAAACAGCTATGACC-3'
TAATGATTTTATTTTGACTGATAGTGACCTGTTCGTTGCAACAAATTGATAAGCAATGCTTTCTTATAAT
GCCAACTTTGTACAAGAAAGTTGGCAACTCGGGGGCTTCCTCTGCTGTTGCGGTGGCACTGGCGTTGGCA
TTTTCGGCAGTGTTGGAATCCTTCTTGCTGGCCTTGCTCTCCTTTTTCTCCTTGACCACTTTACGATAGA
CCTCGAGATCCTGCGTCAGAGAGGGCACGAAGCTTTCGAAGTCTAGCTCGGTGAGGGTCTGTAGAATATC
CTTGGCCGTGATGGTCTTGTGGTTCTGCTTGTGGGCCAACGCCGTCGACGAGGATGTCACGAAGATGGCA
AACACAGATGCCGCTCGGGCGATCGCTGCTCGCGCTTCCTTGCTGACACTAGCTGACTCCGGCAGTGCTT
CCTTGATGAGCCGGCCAATCACGGCATTCGGCAGGTTAAGATCCTCGATGCGCTCGACCATGGTGCCAAC
TTTTTTGTACAAAGTTGGCATTATAAAAAAGCATTGCTCATCAATTTGTTGCAACGAACAGGTCACTATC
AGTCAAAATAAAATCATTATTTGGGGCCCGAGCTTAAGACTGGCCGTCGT
