[The description below was written by a language model from this plasmid's Addgene catalogue record.]
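Description:
KHBD00417 is a Gateway clone built in the pDONR221 backbone from Invitrogen, carrying the open reading frame of the Drosophila melanogaster gene CG13399, also known as Chrac-14. The catalogue lists it as a Gateway donor vector, but because the ORF was introduced by Gateway cloning, the plasmid functions in practice as an entry clone, in which the insert would normally be flanked by attL recombination sites. It is a high-copy bacterial plasmid propagated in E. coli under kanamycin selection. The backbone without insert is recorded as 2536 bp and the insert as 384 bp. M13 forward and reverse priming sites flank the cloning region and are used to sequence across the insert. No feature table accompanies the record, so the exact positions of the recombination sites, origin and resistance gene are not documented here.

The plasmid is a cloning intermediate rather than an expression construct, and the record lists no promoter, tag or reporter driving the ORF. The depositor notes that ORFs in this collection were cloned open-ended, without a stop codon. After LR recombination into a suitable destination vector, the coding sequence can therefore be read through into a C-terminal fusion partner, and N-terminal fusions also remain possible. The clone belongs to a collection associated with a study on automated protein-DNA interaction screening of Drosophila regulatory elements. This suggests its intended use is as a transferable ORF source for making fusion constructs in such screens, although the record does not name specific destination vectors.
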