Addgene plasmid #34524: KHBD00417
Depositing lab: Bart Deplancke. Depositing organization: Swiss Federal Institute of Technology (EPFL). Publication: Automated protein-DNA interaction screening of Drosophila regulatory elements. Korneel Hens, Jean-Daniel Feuz, Alina Isakova, Antonina Lagovitina, Andreas Massouras, Julien Bryois, Patrick Callaerts, Susan E. Celniker, Bart Deplancke. Nat Methods. 2011 Oct 30;8(12):1065-70. 10.1038/nmeth.1763 PubMed 22037703.
Backbone
  Vector backbone: pDONR221
  Backbone manufacturer: Invitrogen
  Backbone size w/o insert (bp): 2536
  Vector type: Gateway Donor Vector
Growth in bacteria
  Bacterial resistance: Kanamycin, 50 μg/mL
  Growth temperature: 37°C
  Growth strain: DH5alpha
  Copy number: High Copy
Gene/Insert
  Gene/Insert name: CG13399 (alt names: FBgn0043002; Chrac-14)
  Species: D. melanogaster (fly)
  Insert size (bp): 384
  Entrez Gene: Chrac-14 (a.k.a. Dmel_CG13399, 13399, 55A11T, CG13399, CG32956, CHRAC, CHRAC-14, CHRAC14, Dmel\CG13399, ESTS:55A11T, mary)
  Cloning method: Gateway Cloning
  Sequencing primers: 5′ M13F; 3′ M13R
Terms and licenses: Academic/Nonprofit Terms; Industry Terms: Not Available to Industry
Depositor comments: Please note that the ORFs in this collection were cloned open-ended (without a stop codon).
How to cite: KHBD00417 was a gift from Bart Deplancke (Addgene plasmid # 34524 ; http://n2t.net/addgene:34524 ; RRID:Addgene_34524)
